>Addgene plasmid #29750 | pET MBP GFP LIC cloning vector (MBP-msfGFP) | depositor full sequence | sequence record 13834 | Author sequence
TGGCGAATGGG
[124 nt withheld, positions 12-135]
C
[91 nt withheld, positions 137-227]
A
[49 nt withheld, positions 229-277]
CCTTTGACGTTGGAGTCCACGTTCTTT
[37 nt withheld, positions 305-341]
ACCCTATCTCGGTCTATTCTTTTGATTTATAAGGGATTTTGCCGATTTCGGCCTATTGGTTAAAAAATGA
GCTGATTTAACAAAAATTTAACGCGAATTTTAACAAACTAGTAACGTTTACAATTTCAGGTGGCACTTTT
CGGGGAAATGTGCGCGGAACCCCTATTTGTTTATTTTTCTAAATACATTCAAATATGTATCCGCTCATGA
ATTAATTCTTAGAAAAACTCATCGAGCATCAAATGAAACTGCAATTTATTCATATCAGGATTATCAATAC
CATATTTTTGAAAAAGCCGTTTCTGTAATGAAGGAGAAAACTCACCGAGGCAGTTCCATAGGATGGCAAG
ATCCTGGTATCGGTCTGCGATTCCGACTCGTCCAACATCAATACAACCTATTAATTTCCCCTCGTCAAAA
ATAAGGTTATCAAGTGAGAAATCACCATGAGTGACGACTGAATCCGGTGAGAATGGCAAAAGTTTATGCA
TTTCTTTCCAGACTTGTTCAACAGGCCAGCCATTACGCTCGTCATCAAAATCACTCGCATCAACCAAACC
GTTATTCATTCGTGATTGCGCCTGAGCGAGACGAAATACGCGATCGCTGTTAAAAGGACAATTACAAACA
GGAATCGAATGCAACCGGCGCAGGAACACTGCCAGCGCATCAACAATGTTTTCACCTGAATCAGGATATT
CTTCTAATACCTGGAATGCTGTTTTCCCGGGGATCGCAGTGGTGAGTAACCATGCATCATCAGGAGTACG
GATAAAATGCTTGATGGTCGGAAGAGGCATAAATTCCGTCAGCCAGTTTAGTCTGACCATCTCATCTGTA
ACATCATTGGCAACGCTACCTTTGCCATGTTTCAGAAACAACTCTGGCGCATCGGGCTTCCCATACAATC
GATAGATTGTCGCACCTGATTGCCCGACATTATCGCGAGCCCATTTATACCCATATAAATCAGCATCCAT
GTTGGAATTTAATCGCGGCCTAGAGCAAGACGTTTCCCGTTGAATATGGCTCATAACACCCCTTGTATTA
CTGTTTATGTAAGCAGACAGTTTTATTGTTCATGACCAAAATCCCTTAACGTGAGTTTTCGTTCCACTGA
GCGTCAGACCCCGTAGAAAAGATCAAAGGATCTTCTTGAGATCCTTTTTTTCTGCGCGTAATCTGCTGCT
TGCAAACAAAAAAACCACCGCTACCAGCGGTGGTTTGTTTGCCGGATCAAGAGCTACCAACTCTTTTTCC
GAAGGTAACTGGCTTCAGCAGAGCGCAGATACCAAATACTGTCCTTCTAGTGTAGCCGTAGTTAGGCCAC
CACTTCAAGAACTCTGTAGCACCGCCTACATACCTCGCTCTGCTAATCCTGTTACCAGTGGCTGCTGCCA
GTGGCGATAAGTCGTGTCTTACCGGGTTGGACTCAAGACGATAGTTACCGGATAAGGCGCAGCGGTCGGG
CTGAACGGGGGGTTCGTGCACACAGCCCAGCTTGGAGCGAACGACCTACACCGAACTGAGATACCTACAG
CGTGAGCTATGAGAAAGCGCCACGCTTCCCGAAGGGAGAAAGGCGGACAGGTATCCGGTAAGCGGCAGGG
TCGGAACAGGAGAGCGCACGAGGGAGCTTCCAGGGGGAAACGCCTGGTATCTTTATAGTCCTGTCGGGTT
TCGCCACCTCTGACTTGAGCGTCGATTTTTGTGATGCTCGTCAGGGGGGCGGAGCCTATGGAAAAACGCC
AGCAACGCGGCCTTTTTACGGTTCCTGGCCTTTTGCTGGCCTTTTGCTCACATGTTCTTTCCTGCGTTAT
CCCCTGATTCTGTGGATAACCGTATTACCGCCTTTGAGTGAGCTGATACCGCTCGCCGCAGCCGAACGAC
CGAGCGCAGCGAGTCAGTGAGCGAGGAAGCGGAAGAGCGCCTGATGCGGTATTTTCTCCTTACGCATCTG
TGCGGTATTTCACACCGCATATATGGTGCACTCTCAGTACAATCTGCTCTGATGCCGCATAGTTAAGCCA
GTATACACTCCGCTATCGCTACGTGACTGGGTCATGGCTGCGCCCCGACACCCGCCAACACCCGCTGACG
CGCCCTGACGGGCTTGTCTGCTCCCGGCATCCGCTTACAGACAAGCTGTGACCGTCTCCGGGAGCTGCAT
GTGTCAGAGGTTTTCACCGTCATCACCGAAACGCGCGAGGCAGCTGCGGTAAAGCTCATCAGCGTGGTCG
TGAAGCGATTCACAGATGTCTGCCTGTTCATCCGCGTCCAGCTCGTTGAGTTTCTCCAGAAGCGTTAATG
TCTGGCTTCTGATAAAGCGGGCCATGTTAAGGGCGGTTTTTTCCTGTTTGGTCACTGATGCCTCCGTGTA
AGGGGGATTTCTGTTCATGGGGGTAATGATACCGATGAAACGAGAGAGGATGCTCACGATACGGGTTACT
GATGATGAACATGCCCGGTTACTGGAACGTTGTGAGGGTAAACAACTGGCGGTATGGATGCGGCGGGACC
AGAGAAAAATCACTCAGGGTCAATGCCAGCGCTTCGTTAATACAGATGTAGGTGTTCCACAGGGTAGCCA
GCAGCATCCTGCGATGCAGATCCGGAACATAATGGTGCAGGGCGCTGACTTCCGCGTTTCCAGACTTTAC
GAAACACGGAAACCGAAGACCATTCATGTTGTTGCTCAGGTCGCAGACGTTTTGCAGCAGCAGTCGCTTC
ACGTTCGCTCGCGTATCGGTGATTCATTCTGCTAACCAGTAAGGCAACCCCGCCAGCCTAGCCGGGTCCT
CAACGACAGGAGCACGATCATGCGCACCCGTGGGGCCGCCATGCCGGCGATAATGGCCTGCTTCTCGCCG
AAACGTTTGGTGGCGGGACCAGTGACGAAGGCTTGAGCGAGGGCGTGCAAGATTCCGAATACCGCAAGCG
ACAGGCCGATCATCGTCGCGCTCCAGCGAAAGCGGTCCTCGCCGAAAATGACCCAGAGCGCTGCCGGCAC
CTGTCCTACGAGTTGCATGATAAAGAAGACAGTCATAAGTGCGGCGACGATAGTCATGCCCCGCGCCCAC
CGGAAGGAGCTGACTGGGTTGAAGGCTCTCAAGGGCATCGGTCGAGATCCCGGTGCCTAATGAGTGAGCT
AACTTACATTAATTGCGTTGCGCTCACTGCCCGCTTTCCAGTCGGGAAACCTGTCGTGCCAGCTGCATTA
ATGAATCGGCCAACGCGCGGGGAGAGGCGGTTTGCGTATTGGGCGCCAGGGTGGTTTTTCTTTTCACCAG
TGAGACGGGCAACAGCTGATTGCCCTTCACCGCCTGGCCCTGAGAGAGTTGCAGCAAGCGGTCCACGCTG
GTTTGCCCCAGCAGGCGAAAATCCTGTTTGATGGTGGTTAACGGCGGGATATAACATGAGCTGTCTTCGG
TATCGTCGTATCCCACTACCGAGATATCCGCACCAACGCGCAGCCCGGACTCGGTAATGGCGCGCATTGC
GCCCAGCGCCATCTGATCGTTGGCAACCAGCATCGCAGTGGGAACGATGCCCTCATTCAGCATTTGCATG
GTTTGTTGAAAACCGGACATGGCACTCCAGTCGCCTTCCCGTTCCGCTATCGGCTGAATTTGATTGCGAG
TGAGATATTTATGCCAGCCAGCCAGACGCAGACGCGCCGAGACAGAACTTAATGGGCCCGCTAACAGCGC
GATTTGCTGGTGACCCAATGCGACCAGATGCTCCACGCCCAGTCGCGTACCGTCTTCATGGGAGAAAATA
ATACTGTTGATGGGTGTCTGGTCAGAGACATCAAGAAATAACGCCGGAACATTAGTGCAGGCAGCTTCCA
CAGCAATGGCATCCTGGTCATCCAGCGGATAGTTAATGATCAGCCCACTGACGCGTTGCGCGAGAAGATT
GTGCACCGCCGCTTTACAGGCTTCGACGCCGCTTCGTTCTACCATCGACACCACCACGCTGGCACCCAGT
TGATCGGCGCGAGATTTAATCGCCGCGACAATTTGCGACGGCGCGTGCAGGGCCAGACTGGAGGTGGCAA
CGCCAATCAGCAACGACTGTTTGCCCGCCAGTTGTTGTGCCACGCGGTTGGGAATGTAATTCAGCTCCGC
CATCGCCGCTTCCACTTTTTCCCGCGTTTTCGCAGAAACGTGGCTGGCCTGGTTCACCACGCGGGAAACG
GTCTGATAAGAGACACCGGCATACTCTGCGACATCGTATAACGTTACTGGTTTCACATTCACCACCCTGA
ATTGACTCTCTTCCGGGCGCTATCATGCCATACCGCGAAAGGTTTTGCGCCATTCGATGGTGTCCGGGAT
CTCGACGCTCTCCCTTATGCGACTCCTGCATTAGGAAGCAGCCCAGTAGTAGGTTGAGGCCGTTGAGCAC
CGCCGCCGCAAGGAATGGTGCATGCAAGGAGATGGCGCCCAACAGTCCCCCGGCCACGGGGCCTGCCACC
ATACCCACGCCGAAACAAGCGCTCATGAGCCCGAAGTGGCGAGCCCGATCTTCCCCATCGGTGATGTCGG
CGATATAGGCGCCAGCAACCGCACCTGTGGCGCCGGTGATGCCGGCCACGATGCGTCCGGCGTAGAGGAT
CGAGATCTCGATCCCGCGAAATTAATACGACTCACTATAGGGGAATTGTGAGCGGATAACAATTCCCCTC
TAGAAATAATTTTGTTTAACTTTAAGAAGGAGATATAGCATGGGTTCTTCTGGAGGCCTGAACGATATTT
TTGAAGCGCAGAAAATTGAATGGCATGAATCCATGGGTTCTTCTCACCATCACCATCACCACGGTTCTTC
TATGAAAATCGAAGAAGGTAAACTGGTAATCTGGATTAACGGCGATAAAGGCTATAACGGTCTCGCTGAA
GTCGGTAAGAAATTCGAGAAAGATACCGGAATTAAAGTCACCGTTGAGCATCCGGATAAACTGGAAGAGA
AATTCCCACAGGTTGCGGCAACTGGCGATGGCCCTGACATTATCTTCTGGGCACACGACCGCTTTGGTGG
CTACGCTCAATCTGGCCTGTTGGCTGAAATCACCCCGGACAAAGCGTTCCAGGACAAGCTGTATCCGTTT
ACCTGGGATGCCGTACGTTACAACGGCAAGCTGATTGCTTACCCGATCGCTGTTGAAGCGTTATCGCTGA
TTTATAACAAAGATCTGCTGCCGAACCCGCCAAAAACCTGGGAAGAGATCCCGGCGCTGGATAAAGAACT
GAAAGCGAAAGGTAAGAGCGCGCTGATGTTCAACCTGCAAGAACCGTACTTCACCTGGCCGCTGATTGCT
GCTGACGGGGGTTATGCGTTCAAGTATGAAAACGGCAAGTACGACATTAAAGACGTGGGCGTGGATAACG
CTGGCGCGAAAGCGGGTCTGACCTTCCTGGTTGACCTGATTAAAAACAAACACATGAATGCAGACACCGA
TTACTCCATCGCAGAAGCTGCCTTTAATAAAGGCGAAACAGCGATGACCATCAACGGCCCGTGGGCATGG
TCCAACATCGACACCAGCAAAGTGAATTATGGTGTAACGGTACTGCCGACCTTCAAGGGTCAACCATCCA
AACCGTTCGTTGGCGTGCTGAGCGCAGGTATTAACGCCGCCAGTCCGAACAAAGAGCTGGCAAAAGAGTT
CCTCGAAAACTATCTGCTGACTGATGAAGGTCTGGAAGCGGTTAATAAAGACAAACCGCTGGGTGCCGTA
GCGCTGAAGTCTTACGAGGAAGAGTTGGCGAAAGATCCACGTATTGCCGCCACTATGGAAAACGCCCAGA
AAGGTGAAATCATGCCGAACATCCCGCAGATGTCCGCTTTCTGGTATGCCGTGCGTACTGCGGTGATCAA
CGCCGCCAGCGGTCGTCAGACTGTCGATGAAGCCCTGAAAGACGCGCAGACTAATTCGAGCTCGAACAAC
AACAACAATAACAATAACAACAACCTCGGGATCGAGGAAAACCTGTACTTCCAATCCAATATTGGTAGTG
GGAGCAACGGCAGCAGCGGATCCGTGAGCAAGGGCGAGGAGCTGTTCACCGGGGTGGTGCCCATCCTGGT
CGAGCTGGACGGCGACGTAAACGGCCACAAGTTCAGCGTGCGCGGCGAGGGCGAGGGCGATGCCACCAAC
GGCAAGCTGACCCTGAAGTTCATCTGCACCACCGGCAAGCTGCCCGTGCCCTGGCCCACCCTCGTGACCA
CCCTGACCTACGGCGTGCAGTGCTTCAGCCGCTACCCCGACCACATGAAGCAGCACGACTTCTTCAAGTC
CGCCATGCCCGAAGGCTACGTCCAGGAGCGCACCATCTCCTTCAAGGACGACGGCACCTACAAGACCCGC
GCCGAGGTGAAGTTCGAGGGCGACACCCTGGTGAACCGCATCGAGCTGAAGGGCATCGACTTCAAGGAGG
ACGGCAACATCCTGGGGCACAAGCTGGAGTACAACTTCAACAGCCACAACGTCTATATCACGGCCGACAA
GCAGAAGAACGGCATCAAGGCGAACTTCAAGATCCGCCACAACGTCGAGGACGGCAGCGTGCAGCTCGCC
GACCACTACCAGCAGAACACCCCCATCGGCGACGGCCCCGTGCTGCTGCCCGACAACCACTACCTGAGCA
CCCAGTCCAAGCTGAGCAAAGACCCCAACGAGAAGCGCGATCACATGGTCCTGCTGGAGTTCGTGACCGC
CGCCGGGATCACTCTCGGCATGGACGAGCTGTACAAGTAGTAAGCGGCCGCACTCGAGCACCACCACCAC
CACCACTGAGATCCGGCTGCTAACAAAGCCCGAAAGGAAGCTGAGTTGGCTGCTGCCACCGCTGAGCAAT
AACTAGCATAACCCCTTGGGGCCTCTAAACGGGTCTTGAGGGGTTTTTTGCTGAAAGGAGGAACTATATC
CGGAT
Features (pLannotate 1.2.2; 22 found; start..end, strand, type, name):
     12..440     +  rep_origin     f1 ori (sequence partly withheld): f1 bacteriophage origin of replication; arrow indicates direction of (+) strand synthesis
    494..551     +  promoter       AmpR promoter (fragment): bla
    560..1375    -  CDS            KanR: aminoglycoside phosphotransferase; aph(3')-Ia; confers resistance to kanamycin in bacteria or G418 (Geneticin®) in eukaryotes
   1497..2085    +  rep_origin     ori: high-copy-number ColE1/pMB1/pBR322/pUC origin of replication
   2271..2413    -  misc_feature   bom: basis of mobility region from pBR322
   2515..2706    -  CDS            rop: Rop protein, which maintains plasmids at low copy number; rop
   2723..3103    +  CDS            YPB1_ECOLX: Protein predicted: Swiss-Prot protein existence level 4. From Escherichia coli.
   3175..3466    -  CDS            TcR (fragment): tetracycline efflux protein; tet; confers resistance to tetracycline
   3481..3502    -  protein_bind   CAP binding site: CAP binding activates transcription in the presence of cAMP. E. coli catabolite activator protein
   3515..4597    -  CDS            lacI: lac repressor; lacI; The lac repressor binds to the lac operator to inhibit transcription in E. coli. This inhibition can be relieved by adding lactose or isopropyl-β-D-thiogalactopyranoside (IPTG).
   4598..4675    -  promoter       lacI promoter: lacI
   4683..4962    -  CDS            TcR (fragment): tetracycline efflux protein; tet; confers resistance to tetracycline
   4984..5002    +  promoter       T7 promoter: promoter for bacteriophage T7 RNA polymerase
   5003..5027    +  protein_bind   lac operator: The lac repressor binds to the lac operator to inhibit transcription in E. coli. This inhibition can be relieved by adding lactose or isopropyl-β-D-thiogalactopyranoside (IPTG). lac repressor encoded by lacI
   5042..5064    +  RBS            RBS: efficient ribosome binding site from bacteriophage T7 gene 10 (Olins and Rangwala, 1989)
   5146..5162    +  CDS            6xHis (fragment): 6xHis affinity tag
   5173..6273    +  CDS            MBP: maltose binding protein from E. coli; malE (mutated); This version of the gene does not encode a signal sequence, so MBP will remain in the cytosol.
   6328..6344    +  CDS            TEV site (fragment): tobacco etch virus (TEV) protease recognition and cleavage site
   6385..7100    +  CDS            SiriusGFP (fragment): enhanced GFP (EGFP) derivative that exhibits robust folding and enhanced photostability (Zhong et al., 2019) mammalian codon-optimized
   7120..7137    +  CDS            9xHis (fragment): 9xHis affinity tag
   7147..7196    +  CDS            SET1 (fragment): solubility-enhancement tag derived from T7 phage gene 10B
   7204..7251    +  terminator     T7 terminator: transcription terminator for bacteriophage T7 RNA polymerase
