[The description below was written by a language model from this plasmid's Addgene catalogue record and pLannotate feature annotations shown in this document.]
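Description:
pET MBP GFP LIC cloning vector (MBP-msfGFP) is an empty 7,276 bp pET-series bacterial expression backbone designed for ligation-independent cloning (LIC) of a gene of interest between an N-terminal solubility/purification module and a C-terminal GFP. It is selected with kanamycin through an aph(3')-Ia KanR gene and replicates from a ColE1/pBR322-type origin. This origin is accompanied by the bom region and the rop gene, consistent with the low copy number listed in the catalogue. An f1 origin is also present, along with remnants of the pBR322 tetracycline resistance gene.

Expression is driven by a T7 promoter with an adjacent lac operator and the T7 gene 10 ribosome binding site. The plasmid carries its own lacI gene, so transcription is repressed until induction with IPTG in a host that supplies T7 RNA polymerase. It ends at a T7 terminator. According to the catalogue, the reading frame encodes a biotin acceptor (AviTag), a His6 tag, cytosolic MBP lacking its signal sequence, and a TEV protease site, followed by the LIC site and then GFP. The feature annotation detects the His tag, MBP, TEV site and GFP, but not the AviTag. It labels the GFP as a SiriusGFP-like fragment, whereas the plasmid name calls it msfGFP. It also reports a short histidine stretch and a T7 gene 10B-derived fragment downstream of GFP that the catalogue does not mention.

Inserts are cloned without a stop codon so that they read through into GFP, and the LIC sites are destroyed in the process. The resulting fusion has TEV-removable MBP to improve solubility and aid purification. The green fluorescent tag (excitation about 489 nm, emission about 510 nm) can serve as a readout of expression.
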