Addgene plasmid #29750: pET MBP GFP LIC cloning vector (MBP-msfGFP)
Purpose: (Empty Backbone)
Depositing lab: Scott Gradia. Depositing organization: University of California, Berkeley.
Backbone
  Vector backbone: pET
  Backbone size (bp): 7276
  Vector type: Bacterial Expression
  Tag / fusion protein: SiriusGFP (C terminal on backbone); AviTag (biotin) (N terminal on backbone); 6xHis (N terminal on backbone); MBP (N terminal on backbone); TEV cleavage site (N terminal on backbone)
Growth in bacteria
  Bacterial resistance: Kanamycin, 50 μg/mL
  Growth temperature: 37°C
  Growth strain: DH5alpha
  Copy number: Low Copy
Gene/Insert
  Gene/Insert name: None
  Tag / fusion protein: Biotin - His6 - MBP -TEV (N terminal on backbone); GFP (C terminal on backbone)
  Cloning method: Restriction Enzyme; 5′ cloning site LIC site vGFP (destroyed during cloning); 3′ cloning site LIC site vGFP (destroyed during cloning)
  Sequencing primers: 5′ MBP forward (5'ggtcgtcagactgtcgatgaagcc); 3′ GFP reverse (5'cagctcgaccaggatgggc3')
Terms and licenses: Academic/Nonprofit Terms; Industry Terms: Not Available to Industry
Depositor comments: This plasmid is an empty vector. Your gene can be inserted with a LIC cloning protocol. GFP has a excitation max of 489 nm and an emission max of 510 nm. A TEV-cleavable MBP will be added to the N-terminal side of your protein to enhance solubility. To clone into this vector, add LIC tags to the 5' end of your PCR primers. Forward - 5'TACTTCCAATCCAATGCA3' Reverse - 5'CTCCCACTACCAATGCC 3' Do NOT include a stop codon with your reverse primer. Linearize the plasmid with SspI, then gel purify. When digesting the DNA with T4 polymerase, use dCTP for the insert and dGTP for your linearized vector. More information on this vector can be found through http://qb3.berkeley.edu/qb3/macrolab/
How to cite: pET MBP GFP LIC cloning vector (MBP-msfGFP) was a gift from Scott Gradia (Addgene plasmid # 29750 ; http://n2t.net/addgene:29750 ; RRID:Addgene_29750)
