>Addgene plasmid #29750 | pET MBP GFP LIC cloning vector (MBP-msfGFP) | addgene partial sequence | sequence record 35247 | 29750 with pBRrevBam
GGCCACGATGCGTCCGGCGTAGAGGATCGAGATCTCGATCCCGCGAAATTAATACGACTCACTATAGGGG
AATTGTGAGCGGATAACAATTCCCCTCTAGAAATAATTTTGTTTAACTTTAAGAAGGAGATATAGCATGG
GTTCTTCTGGAGGCCTGAACGATATTTTTGAAGCGCAGAAAATTGAATGGCATGAATCCATGGGTTCTTC
TCACCATCACCATCACCACGGTTCTTCTATGAAAATCGAAGAAGGTAAACTGGTAATCTGGATTAACGGC
GATAAAGGCTATAACGGTCTCGCTGAAGTCGGTAAGAAATTCGAGAAAGATACCGGAATTAAAGTCACCG
TTGAGCATCCGGATAAACTGGAAGAGAAATTCCCACAGGTTGCGGCAACTGGCGATGGCCCTGACATTAT
CTTCTGGGCACACGACCGCTTTGGTGGCTACGCTCAATCTGGCCTGTTGGCTGAAATCACCCCGGACAAA
GCGTTCCAGGACAAGCTGTATCCGTTTACCTGGGATGCCGTACGTTACAACGGCAAGCTGATTGCTTACC
CGATCGCTGTTGAAGCGTTATCGCTGATTTATAACAAAGATCTGCTGCCGAACCCGCCAAAAACCTGGGA
AGAGATCCCGGCGCTGGATAAAGAACTGAAAGCGAAAGGTAAGAGCGCGCTGATGTTCAACCTGCAAGAA
CCGTACTTCACCTGGCCGCTGATTGCTGCTGACGGGGGTTATGCGTTCAAGTATGAAAACGGCAAGTACG
ACATTAAAGACGTGGGCGTGGATAACGCTGGCGCGAAAGCGGG
