>Addgene plasmid #29750 | pET MBP GFP LIC cloning vector (MBP-msfGFP) | addgene partial sequence | sequence record 36494 | T7-term
CCTTTCGGGCTTTGTTAGCAGCCGGATCTCAGTGGTGGTGGTGGTGGTGCTCGAGTGCGGCCGCTTACTA
CTTGTACAGCTCGTCCATGCCGAGAGTGATCCCGGCGGCGGTCACGAACTCCAGCAGGACCATGTGATCG
CGCTTCTCGTTGGGGTCTTTGCTCAGCTTGGACTGGGTGCTCAGGTAGTGGTTGTCGGGCAGCAGCACGG
GGCCGTCGCCGATGGGGGTGTTCTGCTGGTAGTGGTCGGCGAGCTGCACGCTGCCGTCCTCGACGTTGTG
GCGGATCTTGAAGTTCGCCTTGATGCCGTTCTTCTGCTTGTCGGCCGTGATATAGACGTTGTGGCTGTTG
AAGTTGTACTCCAGCTTGTGCCCCAGGATGTTGCCGTCCTCCTTGAAGTCGATGCCCTTCAGCTCGATGC
GGTTCACCAGGGTGTCGCCCTCGAACTTCACCTCGGCGCGGGTCTTGTAGGTGCCGTCGTCCTTGAAGGA
GATGGTGCGCTCCTGGACGTAGCCTTCGGGCATGGCGGACTTGAAGAAGTCGTGCTGCTTCATGTGGTCG
GGGTAGCGGCTGAAGCACTGCACGCCGTAGGTCAGGGTGGTCACGAGGGTGGGCCAGGGCACGGGCAGCT
TGCCGGTGGTGCAGATGAACTTCAGGGTCAGCTTGCCGTTGGTGGCATCGCCCTCGCCCTCGCCGCGCAC
GCTGAACTTGTGGCCGTTTACGTCGCCGTCCAGCTCGACCAGGATGGGCACCACCCCGGTGAACAGCTCC
TCGCCCTTGCTCACGGATCCGCTGCTGCCGTTGCTCCCACTACCAATATTGGATTGGAAGTACAGGTTTT
CC
